>Addgene plasmid #21244 | PKC eta WT | addgene partial sequence | sequence record 27049 | SP6 5'-ATTTAGGTGACACTATAG-3'
CTAAGCAGCTCGAGCGGCCGCCAGNGTGATGGATATCTGCAGAATTGGATCCTTAGGCGTAGTCAGGCAC
GTCGTAAGGATAGAATTCCAGTTGCAATTCCGGTGACACATAGGAAAAGTTTCTAAACTCATCCTGGTTA
ATCATAGGAAGATGTCCCTCATCAATCGGAGTTAAGACGGGCTCTTCTTTTATAAAGTCTGGGTCAAAAT
TGCTGACATCTTCTCGGGATTTGATTCTAGGTCGGAAAGGCGGCTCTAACTGGCGATGGTTCAACTGGGC
CCAGTCGATTTCCTTAAAGAAAGGGTGTCTCAGGATCTCATGCTCTCCTCCCTGAGTCAGGCTGCCCAAG
CGCATGGTGGGGTTCTTGGTCATGAAAGACTTGAGGATCCCTGTGGCATCTTCATGGAGCCAGGTGGGGT
AGACGACTTCATCATTCAGTATGGCCTCAAAAAGGTCATCTTCATTTTCAGCCTCAAAGGGCGCATGTCC
GCACAGCATCTCATAAAGCAACACGCCCATGGCCCACCAGTCTACTGCAGGTCCATACAGCATCTCCTGA
AGGATCTCTGGGGCAATGTAGTCAGGTGTACCGCAGAAGGTGGCTGTGGTGACCCCATTACAAATCCCCT
CCTTGCACATTCCAAAATCGGCCAGTTTACAGTGACCTTCGTGGTCCAATAGCACATTGTCCAGTTTCAA
GTCTCTATAGATGATACCTTTCTCATGTAGGAACATGAGTGCAGAATGATCTCCGCGGCGTAGAACGAGC
ACGGGCTTCATCGAACGACGGGACTTTGANGTGAACATCAGGTCGCTCGTTCACAAACTCTNCGAAAAAA
NAANTGTNGGATTAAANCACAAAACTGGNGAGAAGGNNGTNCAACAGANGANCCTNCNAT
