>Addgene plasmid #21244 | PKC eta WT | addgene partial sequence | sequence record 27050 | SP6 5'-ATTTAGGTGACACTATAG-3'
CTAANCAGCTCGAGCGGCCGCCAGNGNNGATGGATATCTGCAGAATTGGATCCTTAGGCGTAGTCAGGCA
CGNTCGNTAAGGATAGAATTCCAGNTTGCAATTCCGGTGACACATAGGAAAAGTTTCTAAACTCATCCTG
GTTAATCATAGGAAGATGTCCCTCATCAATCGGAGTTAAGACGGGCTCTTCTTTTATAAAGTCTGGGTCA
AAATTGCTGACATCTTCTCGGGATTTGATTCTAGGTCGGAAAGGCGGCTCTAACTGGCGATGGTTCAACT
GGGCCCAGTCGATTTCCTTAAAGAAAGGGTGTCTCAGGATCTCATGCTCTCCTCCCTGAGTCAGGCTGCC
CAAGCGCATGGTGGGGTTCTTGGTCATGAAAGACTTGAGGATCCCTGTGGCATCTTCATGGAGCCAGGTG
GGGTAGACGACTTCATCATTCAGTATGGCCTCAAAAAGGTCATCTTCATTTTCAGCCTCAAAGGGCGCAT
GTCCGCACAGCATCTCATAAAGCAACACGCCCATGGCCCACCAGTCTACTGCAGGTCCATACAGCATCTC
CTGAAGGATCTCTGGGGCAATGTAGTCAGGTGTACCGCAGAAGGTGGCTGTGGTGACCCCATTACAAATC
CCCTCCTTGCACATTCCAAAATCGGCCAGTTTACAGTGACCTTCGTGGTNCAATAGCACATTGTCCAGTT
TCAANCCCCTAAANAGAAACCTTCCNCATGTAGAACATGAGTGCAGAATGATCTCCCGNCGTAAAACGAC
ACGGCTNCATCGAACACGGACTTTGANGTGAACNCAGNCGCTCNTTCAAACTCNTGACAAAANAACGTCT
GATNGAACACAAAACTGTNAGAAGGTGTNCACAGNNGACCTCNTCN
