[The description below was written by a language model from this plasmid's Addgene catalogue record.]
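Description:
PKC eta WT is a mammalian expression plasmid built on the pHACE backbone (about 5.4 kb without insert) that carries the wild-type mouse protein kinase C eta coding sequence (Prkch, also known as Pkch). The roughly 2.0 kb insert was placed into the vector by restriction cloning, using an EcoRI site at both the 5′ and 3′ junctions, and both sites remain intact. The backbone supplies an HA epitope that is fused to the C terminus of the kinase, so the expressed protein can be detected or immunoprecipitated with anti-HA antibodies without an isoform-specific antibody. In bacteria the plasmid is maintained at high copy number under ampicillin selection. A neomycin resistance marker allows G418 selection of transfected mammalian cells, which also makes stable line generation possible.

The record does not state which promoter drives expression in mammalian cells, and no feature table is provided, so the origin of replication, polyadenylation signal and other regulatory elements cannot be described in detail. T7 and SP6 are listed as the 5′ and 3′ sequencing primers, which indicates that these phage promoter sequences flank the cloning site. PKC eta is a novel-type, phorbol ester-responsive member of the protein kinase C family. The "WT" designation marks this construct as the unmodified form of the kinase. The associated publication examined the roles of individual PKC isoforms in the transcriptional control of cyclin D1 and related genes, so the plasmid is suited to overexpression studies that probe isoform-specific PKC signalling in cultured mammalian cells.
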