Addgene plasmid #21244: PKC eta WT
Depositing lab: Bernard Weinstein. Depositing organization: Columbia University. Publication: Roles of specific isoforms of protein kinase C in the transcriptional control of cyclin D1 and related genes. Soh JW, Weinstein IB. J Biol Chem. 2003 Sep 5. 278(36):34709-16. 10.1074/jbc.M302016200 PubMed 12794082.
Backbone
  Vector backbone: pHACE
  Backbone size w/o insert (bp): 5400
  Vector type: Mammalian Expression
  Selectable markers: Neomycin (select with G418)
Growth in bacteria
  Bacterial resistance: Ampicillin, 100 μg/mL
  Growth temperature: 37°C
  Growth strain: DH5alpha
  Copy number: High Copy
Gene/Insert
  Gene/Insert name: PKC eta
  Species: M. musculus (mouse)
  Insert size (bp): 2046
  GenBank ID: J05703 D90242
  Entrez Gene: Prkch (a.k.a. Pkch)
  Tag / fusion protein: HA (C terminal on backbone)
  Cloning method: Restriction Enzyme; 5′ cloning site EcoRI (not destroyed); 3′ cloning site EcoRI (not destroyed)
  Sequencing primers: 5′ T7; 3′ SP6
Resource information
  A portion of this plasmid was derived from a plasmid made by: PKC eta was received from Dr. S. Ohno. If you publish a paper with this plasmid, please cite this paper (see the comments section below) as a reference.
Terms and licenses: Academic/Nonprofit Terms; Industry Terms: Not Available to Industry
Depositor comments: Osada, S., Mizuno, K., Saido, T.C., Akita, Y., Suzuki, K., Kuroki, T., and Ohno, S. 1990. A phorbol ester receptor/protein kinase, nPKC eta, a new member of the protein kinase C family predominantly expressed in lung and skin. The Journal of biological chemistry 265(36): 22434-22440.
How to cite: PKC eta WT was a gift from Bernard Weinstein (Addgene plasmid # 21244 ; http://n2t.net/addgene:21244 ; RRID:Addgene_21244)
